>Addgene plasmid #41570 | FLM-PC1Δ67 | addgene partial sequence | sequence record 61342 | BGH-rev 5'-TAGAAGGCACAGTCGAGG-3'
TACTCATGGTGATGGTGATGATGACCGGTATGCATATTCAGATCCTCTTCTGAGATGAGTTTTTGTTCGA
AGGGCCCCAGATCCTCTTCTGAGATGAGTTTTTGTTCTCGAGCGGCCGCTCATTAGACGTCCTCTGTGGC
CTGGTTGAGTCGGTCAAACTGGGTGAGCAGGGCCTCGAACACGGCTTGGAGGCGGGAGGGCTCAGGCTCA
CACCTTGTCCCCAGCCGGCCCAGGCTCACGCTCAGCCCATCCAGCTGGCTGGAGGAGGTGGAGGGGTGCG
AGGCATCGGAGCCAGCGCTGGGTGGGGGCACATCCGGGGATACCTTGGAGCCCCTGGAGGAGCGAGAGGG
CAGCGGCTCCATCCCTTCAAAGCGGACTTTGTGGCGGAACTCCTTGACCTTGCTGAGGCCCATCCAGAGG
CGCAGCCTGCGCAGGAACAACTCCACCATCTCGTAGTCCTGGGGCTCCCAGGCCGGCCGGTACAGCTCTC
CACGCAAGGCGTGGTAGCGCCAGCGGAGAATAACAGCCCCCAGCCGTAGGGCGCCCCACAGCCGCAGTGC
CCAGAGCCCCACACACAGCAGGGGTGACAAGTGCCAGGACTCACGCGTCCTCGCCAGCACACACGCCACC
CCCAGGCCCAGCCCGAGGAGGAAGGAGATCACCGCCAGGGCCGCAGGGAGGGCAGAGGCTGCTGGCGGGT
CAGGGAGGGCAGAGGCTGTCTGCGGGTCAGGGAGGGCGGAGCCTGTCGGTGGGGCAGGGAGGGCAGAGGC
CCTTGGTGGATCCGCGCCAGGTGGAGAGAATGATGAGATGGTTGACACTGCCAAACCTTGAGTGATGGTG
ATGTTCACAGTCTCTGAAGACACATTTTTACTCCCAACAAGCCCCCTGCA
