[The description below was written by a language model from this plasmid's Addgene catalogue record.]
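Description:
FLM-PC1Δ67 is a mammalian expression plasmid built on the Invitrogen pcDNA4/TO backbone (about 5.1 kb without insert). It is propagated in E. coli under ampicillin selection; the copy number is recorded as unknown. No feature table accompanies the record, so the regulatory elements are not listed. However, pcDNA4/TO is generally known as a CMV promoter vector carrying tetracycline operator sites. These sites allow constitutive expression in ordinary cells and tetracycline-inducible expression in cells that supply the Tet repressor. The standard backbone also carries a Zeocin marker for selecting mammalian cells.

The insert is a fragment of human PKD1, which encodes polycystin-1, the protein mutated in most cases of autosomal dominant polycystic kidney disease. The fragment is recorded as spanning positions 4078 to 4236 and carries a "Δ67" mutation. The record does not explain the numbering, but it is consistent with residues of the cytoplasmic C-terminal tail lacking its final 67 amino acids. CD16.7 is fused to the N terminus of the insert. This kind of chimeric module is typically used to provide an extracellular and transmembrane portion, which would anchor the polycystin-1 tail at the membrane instead of leaving it soluble. The exact composition and junctions of the fusion are not described.

The associated publication concerns regulation of STAT activity by polycystin-1 through a dual mechanism. This suggests the construct serves as a membrane-anchored tail truncation mutant, used in transfected mammalian cells to map which tail regions are needed for STAT signalling.
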