Addgene plasmid #41570: FLM-PC1Δ67
Depositing lab: Thomas Weimbs. Depositing organization: University of California, Santa Barbara. Publication: Polycystin-1 regulates STAT activity by a dual mechanism. Talbot JJ, Shillingford JM, Vasanth S, Doerr N, Mukherjee S, Kinter MT, Watnick T, Weimbs T. Proc Natl Acad Sci U S A. 2011 May 10;108(19):7985-90. Epub 2011 Apr 25. 10.1073/pnas.1103816108 PubMed 21518865.
Backbone
  Vector backbone: pcDNA4/TO
  Backbone manufacturer: Invitrogen
  Backbone size w/o insert (bp): 5100
  Vector type: Mammalian Expression
Growth in bacteria
  Bacterial resistance: Ampicillin, 100 μg/mL
  Growth temperature: 37°C
  Growth strain: DH5alpha
  Copy number: Unknown
Gene/Insert
  Gene/Insert name: PKD1 (alt name: Polycystin-1)
  Species: H. sapiens (human)
  Mutation: Δ67; sequence of PKD1 from 4078 - 4236
  Entrez Gene: PKD1 (a.k.a. PBP, PC1, Pc-1, TRPP1)
  Tag / fusion protein: CD16.7 (N terminal on insert)
Terms and licenses: Academic/Nonprofit Terms; Industry Terms: Not Available to Industry
How to cite: FLM-PC1Δ67 was a gift from Thomas Weimbs (Addgene plasmid # 41570 ; http://n2t.net/addgene:41570 ; RRID:Addgene_41570)
